>Addgene plasmid #117784 | pPRISM-Fuse-gcry-mRFP | addgene full sequence | sequence record 227667 | Addgene NGS Result
CGGGTTTCGCCACCTCTGACTTGAGCGTCGATTTTTGTGATGCTCGTCAGGGGGGCGGAGCCTATGGAAA
AACGCCAGCAACGCGGCCTTTTTACGGTTCCTGGCCTTTTGCTGGCCTTTTGCTCACATGTTCTTTCCTG
CGTTATCCCCTGATTCTGTGGATAACCGTATTACCGCCTTTGAGTGAGCTGATACCGCTCGCCGCAGCCG
AACGACCGAGCGCAGCGAGTCAGTGAGCGAGGAAGCGGAACAGATTTAAATGGTACCGAGCAGAGGTGTA
AAAAGTACTCAAAAATTTTACTCAAGTGAAAGTACAAGTACTTAGGGAAAATTTTACTCAATTAAAAGTA
AAAGTATCTGGCTAGAATCTTACTTGAGTAAAAGTAAAAAAGTACTCCATTAAAATTGTACTTGAGTATT
AAGGAAGTAAAAGTAAAAGCAAGAAAGAAAACTAGAGTGGTCTCCCTTTAGTGAGGGTCAATTGATGGGA
GGCGTTCGGGCCACAGCGGACACGCAGGTGCGCAACGCAATTAATGTGAGTTAGCTCACTCATTAGGCAC
CCCAGGCTTTACACTTTATGCTTCCGGCTCGTATGTTGTGTGGAATTGTGAGCGGATAACAATTTCACAC
AGGAAACAGCTATGACCATGATTACGCCAAGCGCGCAATTAACCCTCACTAAAGGGAACAAAAGCTGGAG
GACCTCGAGGGGGGGCCCGGTACCCAATTCGCCCTATAGTGAGTCGTATTACGCGCGCTCACTGGCCGTC
GTTTTACAACGTCGTGACTGGGAAAACCCTGGCGTTACCCAACTTAATCGCCTTGCAGCACATCCCCCTT
TCGCCAGCTGGCGTAATAGCGAAGAGGCCCGCACCGATCGCCCTTCCCAACAGTTGCGCAGCCTGAATGG
CGAATGGACCTGCCACACTTCTAGGAGGAGGTAGCGGAGGTAGCGGAGCCTCCTCCGAGGACGTCATCAA
GGAGTTCATGCGCTTCAAGGTGCGCATGGAGGGCTCCGTGAACGGCCACGAGTTCGAGATCGAGGGCGAG
GGCGAGGGCCGCCCCTACGAGGGCACCCAGACCGCCAAGCTGAAGGTGACCAAGGGCGGCCCCCTGCCCT
TCGCCTGGGACATCCTGTCCCCTCAGTTCCAGTACGGCTCCAAGGCCTACGTGAAGCACCCCGCCGACAT
CCCCGACTACTTGAAGCTGTCCTTCCCCGAGGGCTTCAAGTGGGAGCGCGTGATGAACTTCGAGGACGGC
GGCGTGGTGACCGTGACCCAGGACTCCTCCCTGCAGGACGGCGAGTTCATCTACAAGGTGAAGCTGCGCG
GCACCAACTTCCCCTCCGACGGCCCCGTAATGCAGAAGAAGACCATGGGCTGGGAGGCCTCCACCGAGCG
GATGTACCCCGAGGACGGCGCCCTGAAGGGCGAGATCAAGATGAGGCTGAAGCTGAAGGACGGCGGCCAC
TACGACGCCGAGGTCAAGACCACCTACATGGCCAAGAAGCCCGTGCAGCTGCCCGGCGCCTACAAGACCG
ACATCAAGCTGGACATCACCTCCCACAACGAGGACTACACCATCGTGGAACAGTACGAGCGCGCCGAGGG
CCGCCACTCCACCGGAGCCTAAGACTAGTAATTAAGTCTCAGCCACCGTTAACTGAACATGTCAAAACCT
GTGGAGACTGTTGAGATTTGATGTTCTGAAAAGATAAAGCCTATAAATAAAATGTTGCCCAAATTTCCTG
CCTGATGTTTTTCTTTGTCTTTGCTACATGGCTTTGCTGCTCGGATCGGCTCACTCTGTGTATGCCACGT
TCACTTTGTACTCTCCTTCTCACGGTAGGTTTATTATTTTTAGATGTGCAGTTAGTTTCTGTGAAATAAC
ACACCACACACTGATATTGTCTGTGCATTGACTTGGTGAGTGCACATTGTTTTTGATCTTGACATATTTA
TATTTGATTGATCAGGTGAACTGTGTGAATCTAAAGTGCTCCATACAGATGTTCTGCATTGAAAATATTC
TCATTTTATTAGTGGAAGTGAGTGTATGCCACATCCAATCAATTTCAGCAAACACCCCAGTATGATTTAA
TGCAAAAAAATGAAGGTATCAAACACGCATTACTACTTTGCAGTTAAATATTTAACATTTATTCCAACAC
GAAAAAAAGCAGTAAATAACACTTTGACAAACACGTCAGGACATCTTATTTTTGTCACCCTCACAGGCAA
TTTAGTATAATATATTATATATATATATATATCATATAATAATATTCAGTATAATATATATATATATATC
ATATTATAATATTCAGTATAATATAAAACACAAACACATATATGTATAATATAATATAACATTTTTATTT
ATTGAGATGCCTCTATGGACCGTGTTATAAGAAGTAAAGATCAGGAGAAGTAAACATGAAGTGTAATTAT
GAATACTGATGTTAAATTAAGCTATGATGAGTTTTCACTGTTAATTTACCATCTCAATTAAATGTTGATG
CCTCCATGACCAAGTTAAGCAGATGAGACTGAGGACAACTGTAGAAGACAAGATGTTCACTTTGCTGAAT
ATAGCTGGCTTGACAGTTATCTATGACTCTATAAATATATATATATTTTTTTTTTATAAAATGATTTATT
TATAACTATATATCCATTTCTCAGACAGGTGCTTCATATCCCTCACTCCCGTAGCTGTCCATGCTGGATC
TGTCCCCGTTGTTTTTAAAAAGCTAAATAAGTTATTAACATGACTGCATCCAGCGAGCCAAACCTGTCTG
GTGTACAGCTACCAGAGAAGCTTGAGATCCTAGTCACCGGCGTTCCTAGTTCTTTAAACTGTTACAAAGT
GTTTGGACCAGCAACTGAATTGCACTGTAAATTACCACATCAGGGTCTCCGGGGTCAACGCTGCTAAGCA
ATGGACTGGAAAATTTGTGACATTGAGTTTTTGGAATAACTGGGAATGCTGGATAACTCTTTGGGTAAAG
CTATGGAACAAAAGTACCAGCATGAACTAAGAAATGACTGTCACAGCACAACATCAAACACAATGCAAGA
CAAAGGTTCTCTGCTTTTGCCTTACTTGACAGAAAAAGTAAGCTCTAGGTTCATCGCATGCAGACAGCAG
CAATACATGACATATATAAAGGCTGGCTCTTTTCTCCCTTCCATTGAACTGAAACTTCCACTCAGTCAGA
CTTGCGGGGGATCCACAGCCTGACTAACTCGACAAACCCCCCCAAACCTAAGGTGAGTTGATCTTTAAGC
TTTTTACATTTTCAGCTCGCATATATCAATTCGCGCGCATTGTCACACTAGCACCCACTAGCGGTCAGAC
TGCAGATTGCAGCACGAAACAGGAAGCTGACTCCACATGGTCACATGCTCACTGAAGTGTTGACTTCCCT
GACAGCTGTGCACTTTCTAAACCGGTTTTCTCATTCATTTACAGTTCAGCCGGAATTCACCTCGAGACCA
TGGCTCCAAAGAAGAAGCGTAAGGTAACCATGGCCTCCTCCGAGGACGTCATCAAGGAGTTCATGCGCTT
CAAGGTGCGCATGGAGGGCTCCGTGAACGGCCACGAGTTCGAGATCGAGGGCGAGGGCGAGGGCCGCCCC
TACGAGGGCACCCAGACCGCCAAGCTGAAGGTGACCAAGGGCGGCCCCCTGCCCTTCGCCTGGGACATCC
TGTCCCCTCAGTTCCAGTACGGCTCCAAGGCCTACGTGAAGCACCCCGCCGACATCCCCGACTACTTGAA
GCTGTCCTTCCCCGAGGGCTTCAAGTGGGAGCGCGTGATGAACTTCGAGGACGGCGGCGTGGTGACCGTG
ACCCAGGACTCCTCCCTGCAGGACGGCGAGTTCATCTACAAGGTGAAGCTGCGCGGCACCAACTTCCCCT
CCGACGGCCCCGTAATGCAGAAGAAGACCATGGGCTGGGAGGCCTCCACCGAGCGGATGTACCCCGAGGA
CGGCGCCCTGAAGGGCGAGATCAAGATGAGGCTGAAGCTGAAGGACGGCGGCCACTACGACGCCGAGGTC
AAGACCACCTACATGGCCAAGAAGCCCGTGCAGCTGCCCGGCGCCTACAAGACCGACATCAAGCTGGACA
TCACCTCCCACAACGAGGACTACACCATCGTGGAACAGTACGAGCGCGCCGAGGGCCGCCACTCCACCGG
CGCCTAAAGCTGTGATCTGTGCCTTCTAGTTGCCAGCCATCTGTTGTTTGCCCCTCCCCCGTGCCTTCCT
TGACCCTGGAAGGTGCCACTCCCACTGTCCTTTCCTAATAAAATGAGGAAATTGCATCGCATTGTCTGAG
TAGGTGTCATTCTATTCTGGGGGGTGGGGTGGGGCAGGACAGCAAGGGGGAGGATTGGGAAGACAATAGC
AGGCATGCTGGGGATGCGGTGGGCTCTATGGCTTCTGAGGCGGAAAGAACCAAAGGGCGAATTAATTCAT
TGATGAGTTTGGACAAACCACAACTAGAATGCAGTGAAAAAAATGCTTTATTTGTGAAATTTGTGATGCT
ATTGCTTTATTTGTAACCATTATAAGCTGCAATAAACAAGTTAACAACAACAATTGCATTCATTTTATGT
TTCAGGTTCAGGGGGAGGTGTGGGAGGTTTTTTAAAGCAAGTAAAACCTCTACAAATGTGGTCATTGATG
AGTTTGGACAAACCACAACTAGAATGCAGTGAAAAAAATGCTTTATTTGTGAAATTTGTGATGCTATTGC
TTTATTTGTAACCATTATAAGCTGCAATAAACAAGTTAACAACAACAATTGCATTCATTTTATGTTTCAG
GTTCAGGGGGAGGTGTGGGAGGTTTTTTAAAGCAAGTAAAACCTCTACAAATGTGGTCATTCAGATCAAT
TAACCCTCACCCGGGCTAGCGATGCATGGGAGCTCTGACGTACGTTGTCTAGCAAGGAAGTGAAGAGCTA
TCCGGATATATATGTATGTTATCATAACTGTACTGGCTATGTCAGGTGGTAATGACTGTAACGTTACGTT
ACTCGTTGTAGGCACGACATTGAATATGCTCTTCTCCGCTGTGGCCCGAACGCCTCCCGCTAGCGATGGG
ATCTAATACGACTCACTATAGGGAGACCAAGGGAAAATAGAATGAAGTGATCTCCAAAAAATAAGTACTT
TTTGACTGTAAATAAAATTGTAAGGAGTAAAAAGTACTTTTTTTTCTAAAAAAATGTAATTAAGTAAAAG
TAAAAGTATTGATTTTTAATTGTACTCAAGTAAAGTAAAAATCCCCAAAAATAATACTTAAGTACAGTAA
TCAAGTAAAATTACTCAAGTACTTTACACCTCTGGGATCCAGCTGCATCATGAACAATAAAACTGTCTGC
TTACATAAACAGTAATACAAGGGGTGTTATGAGCCATATTCAACGGGAAACGTCGAGGCCGCGATTAAAT
TCCAACATGGATGCTGATTTATATGGGTATAAATGGGCTCGCGATAATGTCGGGCAATCAGGTGCGACAA
TCTATCGCTTGTATGGGAAGCCCGATGCGCCAGAGTTGTTTCTGAAACATGGCAAAGGTAGCGTTGCCAA
TGATGTTACAGATGAGATGGTCAGACTAAACTGGCTGACGGAATTTATGCCTCTTCCGACCATCAAGCAT
TTTATCCGTACTCCTGATGATGCATGGTTACTCACCACTGCGATCCCCGGAAAAACAGCATTCCAGGTAT
TAGAAGAATATCCTGATTCAGGTGAAAATATTGTTGATGCGCTGGCAGTGTTCCTGCGCCGGTTGCATTC
GATTCCTGTTTGTAATTGTCCTTTTAACAGCGATCGCGTATTTCGTCTCGCTCAGGCGCAATCACGAATG
AATAACGGTTTGGTTGATGCGAGTGATTTTGATGACGAGCGTAATGGCTGGCCTGTTGAACAAGTCTGGA
AAGAAATGCATAAACTTTTGCCATTCTCACCGGATTCAGTCGTCACTCATGGTGATTTCTCACTTGATAA
CCTTATTTTTGACGAGGGGAAATTAATAGGTTGTATTGATGTTGGACGAGTCGGAATCGCAGACCGATAC
CAGGATCTTGCCATCCTATGGAACTGCCTCGGTGAGTTTTCTCCTTCATTACAGAAACGGCTTTTTCAAA
AATATGGTATTGATAATCCTGATATGAATAAATTGCAGTTTCATTTGATGCTCGATGAGTTTTTCTAATC
AGAATTGGTTAATTGGTTGTAACACTGGCAAAAAGGATCTAGGTGAAGATCCTTTTTGATAATCTCATGA
CCAAAATCCCTTAACGTGAGTTTTCGTTCCACTGAGCGTCAGACCCCGTAGAAAAGATCAAAGGATCTTC
TTGAGATCCTTTTTTTCTGCGCGTAATCTGCTGCTTGCAAACAAAAAAACCACCGCTACCAGCGGTGGTT
TGTTTGCCGGATCAAGAGCTACCAACTCTTTTTCCGAAGGTAACTGGCTTCAGCAGAGCGCAGATACCAA
ATACTGTTCTTCTAGTGTAGCCGTAGTTAGGCCACCACTTCAAGAACTCTGTAGCACCGCCTACATACCT
CGCTCTGCTAATCCTGTTACCAGTGGCTGCTGCCAGTGGCGATAAGTCGTGTCTTACCGGGTTGGACTCA
AGACGATAGTTACCGGATAAGGCGCAGCGGTCGGGCTGAACGGGGGGTTCGTGCACACAGCCCAGCTTGG
AGCGAACGACCTACACCGAACTGAGATACCTACAGCGTGAGCTATGAGAAAGCGCCACGGTTCCCGAAGG
GAGAAAGGCGGACAGGTATCCGGTAAGCGGCAGGGTCGGAACAGGAGAGCGCACGAGGGAGCTTCCAGGG
GGAAACGCCTGGTATCTTTATAGTCCTGT
Features (pLannotate 1.2.2; 20 found; start..end, strand, type, name):
    457..475     -  promoter       T7 Φ3.8 promoter (fragment): weak promoter for bacteriophage T7 RNA polymerase
    532..553     +  protein_bind   CAP binding site: CAP binding activates transcription in the presence of cAMP. E. coli catabolite activator protein
    568..598     +  promoter       lac promoter: promoter for the E. coli lac operon
    606..622     +  protein_bind   lac operator: The lac repressor binds to the lac operator to inhibit transcription in E. coli. This inhibition can be relieved by adding lactose or isopropyl-β-D-thiogalactopyranoside (IPTG). lac repressor encoded by lacI
    667..685     +  promoter       T3 promoter: promoter for bacteriophage T3 RNA polymerase
    701..724     +  misc_feature   MCS (fragment): pBluescript multiple cloning site
    733..751     -  promoter       T7 promoter: promoter for bacteriophage T7 RNA polymerase
    759..914     +  CDS            lacZα (fragment): LacZα fragment of β-galactosidase; lacZ fragment
    958..1632    +  CDS            mRFP1: monomeric derivative of DsRed (Campbell et al., 2002) mammalian codon-optimized
   2293..2309    -  promoter       LEU2 promoter (fragment): S. cerevisiae LEU2
   3530..4207    +  CDS            mRFP1: monomeric derivative of DsRed (Campbell et al., 2002) mammalian codon-optimized
   4217..4441    +  polyA_signal   bGH poly(A) signal: bovine growth hormone polyadenylation signal
   4445..4462    +  promoter       SV40 promoter (fragment): SV40 enhancer and early promoter
   4511..4592    -  polyA_signal   SV40 poly(A) signal: SV40 polyadenylation signal
   4615..4682    -  CDS            large T antigen (fragment): large T antigen from SV40 (simian virus 40)
   4716..4797    -  polyA_signal   SV40 poly(A) signal: SV40 polyadenylation signal
   4820..4887    -  CDS            large T antigen (fragment): large T antigen from SV40 (simian virus 40)
   5114..5132    +  promoter       T7 promoter: promoter for bacteriophage T7 RNA polymerase
   5419..6228    +  CDS            KanR: aminoglycoside phosphotransferase; aph(3')-Ia; confers resistance to kanamycin in bacteria or G418 (Geneticin®) in eukaryotes
   6371..70      +  rep_origin     ori (across the origin): high-copy-number ColE1/pMB1/pBR322/pUC origin of replication
