[The description below was written by a language model from this plasmid's Addgene catalogue record and pLannotate feature annotations shown in this document.]
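Description:
pPRISM-Fuse-gcry-mRFP is a bacterial donor plasmid built on the pK backbone and designed to supply a cassette for precise CRISPR-directed genomic integration by the GeneWeld method, in which short homology arms direct targeted knock-in. The record lists zebrafish as the associated species and notes that the plasmid may work in others. It is maintained in E. coli through a high-copy ColE1/pUC-type origin and selected with kanamycin through an aph(3')-Ia resistance gene. The full sequence is about 6.9 kb, made up of a backbone of roughly 2.9 kb and an insert of about 4.0 kb assembled by Gibson cloning.

The annotation finds two copies of mRFP1, the monomeric DsRed derivative. The first follows a pBluescript-like region containing the lac promoter and operator, T3 and T7 promoters, a multiple cloning site fragment and a partial lacZα. The name "Fuse" suggests this copy is meant to be joined in frame to the targeted gene, although the record does not describe that arrangement explicitly. According to the depositor, the secondary gene is a gamma-crystallin promoter driving NLS-mRFP. This most plausibly corresponds to the second mRFP1 reading frame, which is followed by a bGH polyadenylation signal. The crystallin promoter itself is not annotated and presumably lies in the unlabelled stretch upstream of that reading frame. Gamma-crystallin promoters are lens-specific, so such a cassette would typically serve as a visible marker for identifying animals that carry the integration. Two reverse-oriented SV40 poly(A) signals with adjoining large T antigen fragments sit further downstream. The short LEU2, SV40 promoter and T7 Φ3.8 hits are probably incidental matches. The depositor reports that minor discrepancies between the sequencing result and the reference sequence do not affect function.
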