Addgene plasmid #117784: pPRISM-Fuse-gcry-mRFP
Purpose: Donor for precise CRISPR directed genomic integration using the GeneWeld method
Depositing lab: Jeffrey Essner. Publication: Efficient targeted integration directed by short homology in zebrafish and mammalian cells. Wierson WA, Welker JM, Almeida MP, Mann CM, Webster DA, Torrie ME, Weiss TJ, Kambakam S, Vollbrecht MK, Lan M, McKeighan KC, Levey J, Ming Z, Wehmeier A, Mikelson CS, Haltom JA, Kwan KM, Chien CB, Balciunas D, Ekker SC, Clark KJ, Webber BR, Moriarity BS, Solin SL, Carlson DF, Dobbs DL, McGrail M, Essner J. Elife. 2020 May 15;9. pii: 53968. doi: 10.7554/eLife.53968. PubMed 32412410.
Backbone
  Vector backbone: pK
  Backbone manufacturer: Karl J. Clark
  Backbone size w/o insert (bp): 2856
  Vector type: Synthetic Biology
Growth in bacteria
  Bacterial resistance: Kanamycin, 50 μg/mL
  Growth temperature: 30°C
  Growth strain: NEB Stable
  Copy number: High Copy
Gene/Insert
  Gene/Insert name: mRFP (alt name: RFP)
  Species: D. rerio (zebrafish)
  Insert size (bp): 4033
  Cloning method: Gibson Cloning
  Sequencing primers: 5′ aaaagcaagaaagaaaactagagtgg; 3′ atggctcataacaccccttg
Terms and licenses: Academic/Nonprofit Terms; Industry Terms: Not Available to Industry
Depositor comments: Secondary gene is a gamma-crystalin promoter driving NLS-mRFP. Online tools and cloning help available at <www.genesculpt.org/gtaghd/>. May work in additional species beyond those listed. Please note that some discrepancies were found between Addgene's quality control result and the depositor's provided sequence. The depositor noted that these discrepancies do NOT affect plasmid function.
How to cite: pPRISM-Fuse-gcry-mRFP was a gift from Jeffrey Essner (Addgene plasmid # 117784 ; http://n2t.net/addgene:117784 ; RRID:Addgene_117784)
