>Addgene plasmid #117784 | pPRISM-Fuse-gcry-mRFP | depositor partial sequence | sequence record 222305 | Backbone
TGAAGAGCTATCCGGATATATATGTATGTTATCATAACTGTACTGGCTATGTCAGGTGGTAATGACTGTA
ACGTTACGTTACTCGTTGTAGGCACGACATTGAATATGCTCTTCTCCGCTGTGGCCCGAACGCCTCCCGC
TAGCGATGGGATCTAATACGACTCACTATAGGGAGACCAAGGGAAAATAGAATGAAGTGATCTCCAAAAA
ATAAGTACTTTTTGACTGTAAATAAAATTGTAAGGAGTAAAAAGTACTTTTTTTTCTAAAAAAATGTAAT
TAAGTAAAAGTAAAAGTATTGATTTTTAATTGTACTCAAGTAAAGTAAAAATCCCCAAAAATAATACTTA
AGTACAGTAATCAAGTAAAATTACTCAAGTACTTTACACCTCTGGGATCCAGCTGCATCATGAACAATAA
AACTGTCTGCTTACATAAACAGTAATACAAGGGGTGTTATGAGCCATATTCAACGGGAAACGTCGAGGCC
GCGATTAAATTCCAACATGGATGCTGATTTATATGGGTATAAATGGGCTCGCGATAATGTCGGGCAATCA
GGTGCGACAATCTATCGCTTGTATGGGAAGCCCGATGCGCCAGAGTTGTTTCTGAAACATGGCAAAGGTA
GCGTTGCCAATGATGTTACAGATGAGATGGTCAGACTAAACTGGCTGACGGAATTTATGCCTCTTCCGAC
CATCAAGCATTTTATCCGTACTCCTGATGATGCATGGTTACTCACCACTGCGATCCCCGGAAAAACAGCA
TTCCAGGTATTAGAAGAATATCCTGATTCAGGTGAAAATATTGTTGATGCGCTGGCAGTGTTCCTGCGCC
GGTTGCATTCGATTCCTGTTTGTAATTGTCCTTTTAACAGCGATCGCGTATTTCGTCTCGCTCAGGCGCA
ATCACGAATGAATAACGGTTTGGTTGATGCGAGTGATTTTGATGACGAGCGTAATGGCTGGCCTGTTGAA
CAAGTCTGGAAAGAAATGCATAAACTTTTGCCATTCTCACCGGATTCAGTCGTCACTCATGGTGATTTCT
CACTTGATAACCTTATTTTTGACGAGGGGAAATTAATAGGTTGTATTGATGTTGGACGAGTCGGAATCGC
AGACCGATACCAGGATCTTGCCATCCTATGGAACTGCCTCGGTGAGTTTTCTCCTTCATTACAGAAACGG
CTTTTTCAAAAATATGGTATTGATAATCCTGATATGAATAAATTGCAGTTTCATTTGATGCTCGATGAGT
TTTTCTAATCAGAATTGGTTAATTGGTTGTAACACTGGCAAAAAGGATCTAGGTGAAGATCCTTTTTGAT
AATCTCATGACCAAAATCCCTTAACGTGAGTTTTCGTTCCACTGAGCGTCAGACCCCGTAGAAAAGATCA
AAGGATCTTCTTGAGATCCTTTTTTTCTGCGCGTAATCTGCTGCTTGCAAACAAAAAAACCACCGCTACC
AGCGGTGGTTTGTTTGCCGGATCAAGAGCTACCAACTCTTTTTCCGAAGGTAACTGGCTTCAGCAGAGCG
CAGATACCAAATACTGTTCTTCTAGTGTAGCCGTAGTTAGGCCACCACTTCAAGAACTCTGTAGCACCGC
CTACATACCTCGCTCTGCTAATCCTGTTACCAGTGGCTGCTGCCAGTGGCGATAAGTCGTGTCTTACCGG
GTTGGACTCAAGACGATAGTTACCGGATAAGGCGCAGCGGTCGGGCTGAACGGGGGGTTCGTGCACACAG
CCCAGCTTGGAGCGAACGACCTACACCGAACTGAGATACCTACAGCGTGAGCTATGAGAAAGCGCCACGG
TTCCCGAAGGGAGAAAGGCGGACAGGTATCCGGTAAGCGGCAGGGTCGGAACAGGAGAGCGCACGAGGGA
GCTTCCAGGGGGAAACGCCTGGTATCTTTATAGTCCTGTCGGGTTTCGCCACCTCTGACTTGAGCGTCGA
TTTTTGTGATGCTCGTCAGGGGGGCGGAGCCTATGGAAAAACGCCAGCAACGCGGCCTTTTTACGGTTCC
TGGCCTTTTGCTGGCCTTTTGCTCACATGTTCTTTCCTGCGTTATCCCCTGATTCTGTGGATAACCGTAT
TACCGCCTTTGAGTGAGCTGATACCGCTCGCCGCAGCCGAACGACCGAGCGCAGCGAGTCAGTGAGCGAG
GAAGCGGAACAGATTTAAATGGTACCGAGCAGAGGTGTAAAAAGTACTCAAAAATTTTACTCAAGTGAAA
GTACAAGTACTTAGGGAAAATTTTACTCAATTAAAAGTAAAAGTATCTGGCTAGAATCTTACTTGAGTAA
AAGTAAAAAAGTACTCCATTAAAATTGTACTTGAGTATTAAGGAAGTAAAAGTAAAAGCAAGAAAGAAAA
CTAGAGTGGTCTCCCTTTAGTGAGGGTCAATTGATGGGAGGCGTTCGGGCCACAGCGGACACGCAGGTGC
GCAACGCAATTAATGTGAGTTAGCTCACTCATTAGGCACCCCAGGCTTTACACTTTATGCTTCCGGCTCG
TATGTTGTGTGGAATTGTGAGCGGATAACAATTTCACACAGGAAACAGCTATGACCATGATTACGCCAAG
CGCGCAATTAACCCTCACTAAAGGGAACAAAAGCTGGAGGACCTCGAGGGGGGGCCCGGTACCCAATTCG
CCCTATAGTGAGTCGTATTACGCGCGCTCACTGGCCGTCGTTTTACAACGTCGTGACTGGGAAAACCCTG
GCGTTACCCAACTTAATCGCCTTGCAGCACATCCCCCTTTCGCCAGCTGGCGTAATAGCGAAGAGGCCCG
CACCGATCGCCCTTCCCAACAGTTGCGCAGCCTGAATGGCGAATGGACCTGCCACA
