>Addgene plasmid #117784 | pPRISM-Fuse-gcry-mRFP | depositor partial sequence | sequence record 222306 | Insert
CTTCTAGGAGGAGGTAGCGGAGGTAGCGGAGCCTCCTCCGAGGACGTCATCAAGGAGTTCATGCGCTTCA
AGGTGCGCATGGAGGGCTCCGTGAACGGCCACGAGTTCGAGATCGAGGGCGAGGGCGAGGGCCGCCCCTA
CGAGGGCACCCAGACCGCCAAGCTGAAGGTGACCAAGGGCGGCCCCCTGCCCTTCGCCTGGGACATCCTG
TCCCCTCAGTTCCAGTACGGCTCCAAGGCCTACGTGAAGCACCCCGCCGACATCCCCGACTACTTGAAGC
TGTCCTTCCCCGAGGGCTTCAAGTGGGAGCGCGTGATGAACTTCGAGGACGGCGGCGTGGTGACCGTGAC
CCAGGACTCCTCCCTGCAGGACGGCGAGTTCATCTACAAGGTGAAGCTGCGCGGCACCAACTTCCCCTCC
GACGGCCCCGTAATGCAGAAGAAGACCATGGGCTGGGAGGCCTCCACCGAGCGGATGTACCCCGAGGACG
GCGCCCTGAAGGGCGAGATCAAGATGAGGCTGAAGCTGAAGGACGGCGGCCACTACGACGCCGAGGTCAA
GACCACCTACATGGCCAAGAAGCCCGTGCAGCTGCCCGGCGCCTACAAGACCGACATCAAGCTGGACATC
ACCTCCCACAACGAGGACTACACCATCGTGGAACAGTACGAGCGCGCCGAGGGCCGCCACTCCACCGGAG
CCTAAGACTAGTAATTAAGTCTCAGCCACCGTTAACTGAACATGTCAAAACCTGTGGAGACTGTTGAGAT
TTGATGTTCTGAAAAGATAAAGCCTATAAATAAAATGTTGCCCAAATTTCCTGCCTGATGTTTTTCTTTG
TCTTTGCTACATGGCTTTGCTGCTCGGATCGGCTCACTCTGTGTATGCCACGTTCACTTTGTACTCTCCT
TCTCACGGTAGGTTTATTATTTTTAGATGTGCAGTTAGTTTCTGTGAAATAACACACCACACACTGATAT
TGTCTGTGCATTGACTTGGTGAGTGCACATTGTTTTTGATCTTGACATATTTATATTTGATTGATCAGGT
GAACTGTGTGAATCTAAAGTGCTCCATACAGATGTTCTGCATTGAAAATATTCTCATTTTATTAGTGGAA
GTGAGTGTATGCCACATCCAATCAATTTCAGCAAACACCCCAGTATGATTTAATGCAAAAAAATGAAGGT
ATCAAACACGCATTACTACTTTGCAGTTAAATATTTAACATTTATTCCAACACGAAAAAAAGCAGTAAAT
AACACTTTGACAAACACGTCAGGACATCTTATTTTTGTCACCCTCACAGGCAATTTAGTATAATATATTA
TATATATATATATATCATATAATAATATTCAGTATAATATATATATATATATCATATTATAATATTCAGT
ATAATATAAAACACAAACACATATATGTATAATATAATATAACATTTTTATTTATTGAGATGCCTCTATG
GACCGTGTTATAAGAAGTAAAGATCAGGAGAAGTAAACATGAAGTGTAATTATGAATACTGATGTTAAAT
TAAGCTATGATGAGTTTTCACTGTTAATTTACCATCTCAATTAAATGTTGATGCCTCCATGACCAAGTTA
AGCAGATGAGACTGAGACAACTGTAGAAGACAAGATGTTCACTTTGCTGAATATAGCTGGCTTGACAGTT
ATCTATGACTCTATAAATATATATATATTTTTTTTTTTATAAAATGATTTATTTATAACTATATATCCAT
TTCTCAGACAGGTGCTTCATATCCCTCACTCCCGTAGCTGTCCATGCTGGATCTGTCCCCGTTGTTTTTA
AAAAGCTAAATAAGTTATTAACATGACTGCATCCAGCGAGCCAAACCTGTCTGGTGTACAGCTACCAGAG
AAGCTTGAGATCCTAGTCACCGGCGTTCCTAGTTCTTTAAACTGTTACAAAGTGTTTGGACCAGCAACTG
AATTGCACTGTAAATTACCACATCAGGGTCTCCGGGGTCAACGCTGCTAAGCAATGGACTGGAAAATTTG
TGACATTGAGTTTTTGGAATAACTGGGAATGCTGGATAACTCTTTGGGTAAAGCTATGGAACAAAAGTAC
CAGCATGAACTAAGAAATGACTGTCACAGCACAACATCAAACACAATGCAAGACAAAGGTTCTCTGCTTT
TGCCTTACTTGACAGAAAAAGTAAGCTCTAGGTTCATCGCATGCAGACAGCAGCAATACATGACATATAT
AAAGGCTGGCTCTTTTCTCCCTTCCATTGAACTGAAACTTCCACTCAGTCAGACTTGCGGGGGATCCACA
GCCTGACTAACTCGACAAACCCCCCCAAACCTAAGGTGAGTTGATCTTTAAGCTTTTTACATTTTCAGCT
CGCATATATCAATTCGCGCGCATTGTCACACTAGCACCCACTAGCGGTCAGACTGCAGATTGCAGCACGA
AACAGGAAGCTGACTCCACATGGTCACATGCTCACTGAAGTGTTGACTTCCCTGACAGCTGTGCACTTTC
TAAACCGGTTTTCTCATTCATTTACAGTTCAGCCGGAATTCACCTCGAGACCATGGCTCCAAAGAAGAAG
CGTAAGGTAACCATGGCCTCCTCCGAGGACGTCATCAAGGAGTTCATGCGCTTCAAGGTGCGCATGGAGG
GCTCCGTGAACGGCCACGAGTTCGAGATCGAGGGCGAGGGCGAGGGCCGCCCCTACGAGGGCACCCAGAC
CGCCAAGCTGAAGGTGACCAAGGGCGGCCCCCTGCCCTTCGCCTGGGACATCCTGTCCCCTCAGTTCCAG
TACGGCTCCAAGGCCTACGTGAAGCACCCCGCCGACATCCCCGACTACTTGAAGCTGTCCTTCCCCGAGG
GCTTCAAGTGGGAGCGCGTGATGAACTTCGAGGACGGCGGCGTGGTGACCGTGACCCAGGACTCCTCCCT
GCAGGACGGCGAGTTCATCTACAAGGTGAAGCTGCGCGGCACCAACTTCCCCTCCGACGGCCCCGTAATG
CAGAAGAAGACCATGGGCTGGGAGGCCTCCACCGAGCGGATGTACCCCGAGGACGGCGCCCTGAAGGGCG
AGATCAAGATGAGGCTGAAGCTGAAGGACGGCGGCCACTACGACGCCGAGGTCAAGACCACCTACATGGC
CAAGAAGCCCGTGCAGCTGCCCGGCGCCTACAAGACCGACATCAAGCTGGACATCACCTCCCACAACGAG
GACTACACCATCGTGGAACAGTACGAGCGCGCCGAGGGCCGCCACTCCACCGGCGCCTAAAGCTGAGATC
TGTGCCTTCTAGTTGCCAGCCATCTGTTGTTTGCCCCTCCCCCGTGCCTTCCTTGACCCTGGAAGGTGCC
ACTCCCACTGTCCTTTCCTAATAAAATGAGGAAATTGCATCGCATTGTCTGAGTAGGTGTCATTCTATTC
TGGGGGGTGGGGTGGGGCAGGACAGCAAGGGGGAGGATTGGGAAGACAATAGCAGGCATGCTGGGGATGC
GGTGGGCTCTATGGCTTCTGAGGCGGAAAGAACCAAAGGGCGAATTAATTCATTGATGAGTTTGGACAAA
CCACAACTAGAATGCAGTGAAAAAAATGCTTTATTTGTGAAATTTGTGATGCTATTGCTTTATTTGTAAC
CATTATAAGCTGCAATAAACAAGTTAACAACAACAATTGCATTCATTTTATGTTTCAGGTTCAGGGGGAG
GTGTGGGAGGTTTTTTAAAGCAAGTAAAACCTCTACAAATGTGGTCATTGATGAGTTTGGACAAACCACA
ACTAGAATGCAGTGAAAAAAATGCTTTATTTGTGAAATTTGTGATGCTATTGCTTTATTTGTAACCATTA
TAAGCTGCAATAAACAAGTTAACAACAACAATTGCATTCATTTTATGTTTCAGGTTCAGGGGGAGGTGTG
GGAGGTTTTTTAAAGCAAGTAAAACCTCTACAAATGTGGTCATTCAGATCAATTAACCCTCACCCGGGCT
AGCGATGCATGGGAGCTCTGACGTACGTTGTCTAGCAAGGAAG
